>Addgene plasmid #176946 | NDUFV3_pcDNA6.2/EmGFP-Bsd | depositor full sequence | sequence record 343000 | Full Sequence
GACGGATCGGGAGATCTCCCGATCCCCTATGGTGCACTCTCAGTACAATCTGCTCTGATGCCGCATAGTT
AAGCCAGTATCTGCTCCCTGCTTGTGTGTTGGAGGTCGCTGAGTAGTGCGCGAGCAAAATTTAAGCTACA
ACAAGGCAAGGCTTGACCGACAATTGCATGAAGAATCTGCTTAGGGTTAGGCGTTTTGCGCTGCTTCGCG
ATGTACGGGCCAGATATACGCGTTGACATTGATTATTGACTAGTTATTAATAGTAATCAATTACGGGGTC
ATTAGTTCATAGCCCATATATGGAGTTCCGCGTTACATAACTTACGGTAAATGGCCCGCCTGGCTGACCG
CCCAACGACCCCCGCCCATTGACGTCAATAATGACGTATGTTCCCATAGTAACGCCAATAGGGACTTTCC
ATTGACGTCAATGGGTGGAGTATTTACGGTAAACTGCCCACTTGGCAGTACATCAAGTGTATCATATGCC
AAGTACGCCCCCTATTGACGTCAATGACGGTAAATGGCCCGCCTGGCATTATGCCCAGTACATGACCTTA
TGGGACTTTCCTACTTGGCAGTACATCTACGTATTAGTCATCGCTATTACCATGGTGATGCGGTTTTGGC
AGTACATCAATGGGCGTGGATAGCGGTTTGACTCACGGGGATTTCCAAGTCTCCACCCCATTGACGTCAA
TGGGAGTTTGTTTTGGCACCAAAATCAACGGGACTTTCCAAAATGTCGTAACAACTCCGCCCCATTGACG
CAAATGGGCGGTAGGCGTGTACGGTGGGAGGTCTATATAAGCAGAGCTCTCTGGCTAACTAGAGAACCCA
CTGCTTACTGGCTTATCGAAATTAATACGACTCACTATAGGGAGACCCAAGCTGGCTAGTTAAGCTATCA
ACAAGTTTGTACAAAAAAGCAGGCACCATGGCTGCCCCGTGTTTGCTGCGGCAAGGACGAGCCGGGGCGC
TGAAGACTATGCTCCAGGAAGCCCAGGTGTTTCGAGGACTTGCTTCTACGGTTTCTTTGTCTGCGGAATC
AGGGAAGAGTGAAAAGGGTCAGCCACAGAATTCCAAGAAGCAAAGTCCACCAAAAAAGCCAGCCCCAGTG
CCTGCTGAGCCGTTTGAC
[117 nt withheld, positions 1139-1255]
CGACACTAGTACCCAGCTTTCTTGTACAAAGTGGTTGATCTAGAGGGCCCGCGGTTCGAAGGTAAGCCTA
TCCCTAACCCTCTCCTCGGTCTCGATTCTACGCGTACCGGTTAGTAATGAGTTTAAACGGGGGAGGCTAA
CTGAAACACGGAAGGAGACAATACCGGAAGGAACCCGCGCTATGACGGCAATAAAAAGACAGAATAAAAC
GCACGGGTGTTGGGTCGTTTGTTCATAAACGCGGGGTTCGGTCCCAGGGCTGGCACTCTGTCGATACCCC
ACCGAGACCCCATTGGGGCCAATACGCCCGCGTTTCTTCCTTTTCCCCACCCCACCCCCCAAGTTCGGGT
GAAGGCCCAGGGCTCGCAGCCAACGTCGGGGCGGCAGGCCCTGCCATAGCAGATCTGCGCAGCTGGGGCT
CTAGGGGGTATCCCC
[124 nt withheld, positions 1691-1814]
C
[91 nt withheld, positions 1816-1906]
A
[49 nt withheld, positions 1908-1956]
CCTTTGACGTTGGAGTCCACGTTCTTT
[37 nt withheld, positions 1984-2020]
ACCCTATCTCGGTCTATTCTTTTGATTTATAAGGGATTTTGCCGATTTCGGCCTATTGGTTAAAAAATGA
GCTGATTTAACAAAAATTTAACGCGAATTATCCTCGAGCTACCGGGTAGGGGAGGCGCTTTTCCCAAGGC
AGTCTGGAGCATGCGCTTTAGCAGCCCCGCTGGGCACTTGGCGCTACACAAGTGGCCTCTGGCCTCGCAC
ACATTCCACATCCACCGGTAGGCGCCAACCGGCTCCGTTCTTTGGTGGCCCCTTCGCGCCACCTTCTACT
CCTCCCCTAGTCAGGAAGTTCCCCCCCGCCCCGCAGCTCGCGTCGTGCAGGACGTGACAAATGGAAGTAG
CACGTCTCACTAGTCTCGTGCAGATGGACAGCACCGCTGAGCAATGGAAGCGGGTAGGCCTTTGGGGCAG
CGGCCAATAGCAGCTTTGCTCCTTCGCTTTCTGGGCTCAGAGGCTGGGAAGGGGTGGGTCCGGGGGCGGG
CTCAGGGGCGGGCTCAGGGGCGGGGCGGGCGCCCGAAGGTCCTCCGGAGGCCCGGCATTCTGCACGCTTC
AAAAGCGCACGTCTGCCGCGCTGTTCTCCTCTTCCTCATCTCCGGGCCTTTCGACTCTAGACACGTGTTG
ACAATTAATCATCGGCATAGTATATCGGCATAGTATAATACGACAAGGTGAGGAACTAAACCATGGTGAG
CAAGGGCGAGGAGCTGTTCACCGGGGTGGTGCCCATCCTGGTCGAGCTGGACGGCGACGTAAACGGCCAC
AAGTTCAGCGTGTCCGGCGAGGGCGAGGGCGATGCCACCTACGGCAAGCTGACCCTGAAGTTCATCTGCA
CCACCGGCAAGCTGCCCGTGCCCTGGCCCACCCTCGTGACCACCTTCACCTACGGCGTGCAGTGCTTCGC
CCGCTACCCCGACCACATGAAGCAGCACGACTTCTTCAAGTCCGCCATGCCCGAAGGCTACGTCCAGGAG
CGCACCATCTTCTTCAAGGACGACGGCAACTACAAGACCCGCGCCGAGGTGAAGTTCGAGGGCGACACCC
TGGTGAACCGCATCGAGCTGAAGGGCATCGACTTCAAGGAGGACGGCAACATCCTGGGGCACAAGCTGGA
GTACAACTACAACAGCCACAAGGTCTATATCACCGCCGACAAGCAGAAGAACGGCATCAAGGTGAACTTC
AAGACCCGCCACAACATCGAGGACGGCAGCGTGCAGCTCGCCGACCACTACCAGCAGAACACCCCCATCG
GCGACGGCCCCGTGCTGCTGCCCGACAACCACTACCTGAGCACCCAGTCCGCCCTGAGCAAAGACCCCAA
CGAGAAGCGCGATCACATGGTCCTGCTGGAGTTCGTGACCGCCGCCGGGATCACTCTCGGCATGGACGAG
CTGTACAAGGCCAAGCCTTTGTCTCAAGAAGAATCCACCCTCATTGAAAGAGCAACGGCTACAATCAACA
GCATCCCCATCTCTGAAGACTACAGCGTCGCCAGCGCAGCTCTCTCTAGCGACGGCCGCATCTTCACTGG
TGTCAATGTATATCATTTTACTGGGGGACCTTGTGCAGAACTCGTGGTGCTGGGCACTGCTGCTGCTGCG
GCAGCTGGCAACCTGACTTGTATCGTCGCGATCGGAAATGAGAACAGGGGCATCTTGAGCCCCTGCGGAC
GGTGCCGACAGGTGCTTCTCGATCTGCATCCTGGGATCAAAGCCATAGTGAAGGACAGTGATGGACAGCC
GACGGCAGTTGGGATTCGTGAATTGCTGCCCTCTGGTTATGTGTGGGAGGGCTAAGCACTTCGTGGCCGA
GGAGCAGGACTGACACGTGCTACGAGATTTCGATTCCACCGCCGCCTTCTATGAAAGGTTGGGCTTCGGA
ATCGTTTTCCGGGACGCCGGCTGGATGATCCTCCAGCGCGGGGATCTCATGCTGGAGTTCTTCGCCCACC
CCAACTTGTTTATTGCAGCTTATAATGGTTACAAATAAAGCAATAGCATCACAAATTTCACAAATAAAGC
ATTTTTTTCACTGCATTCTAGTTGTGGTTTGTCCAAACTCATCAATGTATCTTATCATGTCTGTATACCG
TCGACCTCTAGCTAGAGCTTGGCGTAATCATGGTCATAGCTGTTTCCTGTGTGAAATTGTTATCCGCTCA
CAATTCCACACAACATACGAGCCGGAAGCATAAAGTGTAAAGCCTGGGGTGCCTAATGAGTGAGCTAACT
CACATTAATTGCGTTGCGCTCACTGCCCGCTTTCCAGTCGGGAAACCTGTCGTGCCAGCTGCATTAATGA
ATCGGCCAACGCGCGGGGAGAGGCGGTTTGCGTATTGGGCGCTCTTCCGCTTCCTCGCTCACTGACTCGC
TGCGCTCGGTCGTTCGGCTGCGGCGAGCGGTATCAGCTCACTCAAAGGCGGTAATACGGTTATCCACAGA
ATCAGGGGATAACGCAGGAAAGAACATGTGAGCAAAAGGCCAGCAAAAGGCCAGGAACCGTAAAAAGGCC
GCGTTGCTGGCGTTTTTCCATAGGCTCCGCCCCCCTGACGAGCATCACAAAAATCGACGCTCAAGTCAGA
GGTGGCGAAACCCGACAGGACTATAAAGATACCAGGCGTTTCCCCCTGGAAGCTCCCTCGTGCGCTCTCC
TGTTCCGACCCTGCCGCTTACCGGATACCTGTCCGCCTTTCTCCCTTCGGGAAGCGTGGCGCTTTCTCAT
AGCTCACGCTGTAGGTATCTCAGTTCGGTGTAGGTCGTTCGCTCCAAGCTGGGCTGTGTGCACGAACCCC
CCGTTCAGCCCGACCGCTGCGCCTTATCCGGTAACTATCGTCTTGAGTCCAACCCGGTAAGACACGACTT
ATCGCCACTGGCAGCAGCCACTGGTAACAGGATTAGCAGAGCGAGGTATGTAGGCGGTGCTACAGAGTTC
TTGAAGTGGTGGCCTAACTACGGCTACACTAGAAGAACAGTATTTGGTATCTGCGCTCTGCTGAAGCCAG
TTACCTTCGGAAAAAGAGTTGGTAGCTCTTGATCCGGCAAACAAACCACCGCTGGTAGCGGTGGTTTTTT
TGTTTGCAAGCAGCAGATTACGCGCAGAAAAAAAGGATCTCAAGAAGATCCTTTGATCTTTTCTACGGGG
TCTGACGCTCAGTGGAACGAAAACTCACGTTAAGGGATTTTGGTCATGAGATTATCAAAAAGGATCTTCA
CCTAGATCCTTTTAAATTAAAAATGAAGTTTTAAATCAATCTAAAGTATATATGAGTAAACTTGGTCTGA
CAGTTACCAATGCTTAATCAGTGAGGCACCTATCTCAGCGATCTGTCTATTTCGTTCATCCATAGTTGCC
TGACTCCCCGTCGTGTAGATAACTACGATACGGGAGGGCTTACCATCTGGCCCCAGTGCTGCAATGATAC
CGCGAGACCCACGCTCACCGGCTCCAGATTTATCAGCAATAAACCAGCCAGCCGGAAGGGCCGAGCGCAG
AAGTGGTCCTGCAACTTTATCCGCCTCCATCCAGTCTATTAATTGTTGCCGGGAAGCTAGAGTAAGTAGT
TCGCCAGTTAATAGTTTGCGCAACGTTGTTGCCATTGCTACAGGCATCGTGGTGTCACGCTCGTCGTTTG
GTATGGCTTCATTCAGCTTCGGTTCCCAACGATCAAGGCGAGTTACATGATCCCCCATGTTGTGCAAAAA
AGCGGTTAGCTCCTTCGGTCCTCCGATCGTTGTCAGAAGTAAGTTGGCCGCAGTGTTATCACTCATGGTT
ATGGCAGCACTGCATAATTCTCTTACTGTCATGCCATCCGTAAGATGCTTTTCTGTGACTGGTGAGTACT
CAACCAAGTCATTCTGAGAATAGTGTATGCGGCGACCGAGTTGCTCTTGCCCGGCGTCAATACGGGATAA
TACCGCGCCACATAGCAGAACTTTAAAAGTGCTCATCATTGGAAAACGTTCTTCGGGGCGAAAACTCTCA
AGGATCTTACCGCTGTTGAGATCCAGTTCGATGTAACCCACTCGTGCACCCAACTGATCTTCAGCATCTT
TTACTTTCACCAGCGTTTCTGGGTGAGCAAAAACAGGAAGGCAAAATGCCGCAAAAAAGGGAATAAGGGC
GACACGGAAATGTTGAATACTCATACTCTTCCTTTTTCAATATTATTGAAGCATTTATCAGGGTTATTGT
CTCATGAGCGGATACATATTTGAATGTATTTAGAAAAATAAACAAATAGGGGTTCCGCGCACATTTCCCC
GAAAAGTGCCACCTGACGTC
Features (pLannotate 1.2.2; 26 found; start..end, strand, type, name):
     28..80      -  misc_feature   bom (fragment): basis of mobility region from pBR322
    235..614     +  enhancer       CMV enhancer: human cytomegalovirus immediate early enhancer
    615..818     +  promoter       CMV promoter: human cytomegalovirus (CMV) immediate early promoter
    814..847     +  LTR            5' LTR (truncated) (fragment): truncated 5' long terminal repeat (LTR) from HIV-1
    863..881     +  promoter       T7 promoter: promoter for bacteriophage T7 RNA polymerase
    912..932     +  protein_bind   attB1: mutant version of attB; core recombination site for the Gateway® BP reaction BP Clonase™
    938..1261    +  CDS            NDUFV3 (sequence partly withheld): NDUV3_HUMAN - Experimental evidence at protein level: Swiss-Prot protein existence level 1. Accessory subunit of the mitochondrial membrane respiratory chain NADH dehydrogenase (Complex I), that is believed not to be involved in catalysis. Complex I functions in the transfer of electrons from NADH to the respiratory chain. The immediate electron acceptor for the enzyme is believed to be ubiquinone. May be the terminally assembled subunit of Complex I. From Homo sapiens (Human).
   1266..1290    -  protein_bind   attB2: mutant version of attB; recombination site for the Gateway® BP reaction BP Clonase™
   1316..1357    +  CDS            V5 tag: epitope tag from simian virus 5
   1441..1489    +  polyA_signal   HSV TK poly(A) signal: herpes simplex virus thymidine kinase polyadenylation signal (Cole and Stacy, 1985)
   1580..1596    -  polyA_signal   bGH poly(A) signal (fragment): bovine growth hormone polyadenylation signal
   1691..2119    +  rep_origin     f1 ori (sequence partly withheld): f1 bacteriophage origin of replication; arrow indicates direction of (+) strand synthesis
   2134..2633    +  promoter       PGK promoter: mouse phosphoglycerate kinase 1 promoter
   2647..2694    +  promoter       EM7 promoter: synthetic bacterial promoter&nbsp
   2713..3429    +  CDS            Emerald: Emerald is a basic (constitutively fluorescent) green fluorescent protein published in 1998, derived from Aequorea victoria. It is reported to be a very rapidly-maturing weak dimer.
   3429..3825    +  CDS            BSD (fragment): blasticidin S deaminase; Aspergillus terreus BSD; confers resistance to blasticidin
   3826..3853    +  CDS            BleoR (fragment): antibiotic-binding protein; Sh ble from Streptoalloteichus hindustanus; confers resistance to bleomycin, phleomycin, and Zeocin™
   3863..3988    +  CDS            ble (fragment): BLE_KLEPN - Experimental evidence at protein level: Swiss-Prot protein existence level 1. Binding protein with a strong affinity to the bleomycin family of antibiotics. Binds to CL990; an antimitotic-antibiotic compound. From Klebsiella pneumoniae.
   3983..4104    +  polyA_signal   SV40 poly(A) signal: SV40 polyadenylation signal
   4177..4193    -  protein_bind   lac operator: The lac repressor binds to the lac operator to inhibit transcription in E. coli. This inhibition can be relieved by adding lactose or isopropyl-β-D-thiogalactopyranoside (IPTG). lac repressor encoded by lacI
   4201..4231    -  promoter       lac promoter: promoter for the E. coli lac operon
   4246..4267    -  protein_bind   CAP binding site: CAP binding activates transcription in the presence of cAMP. E. coli catabolite activator protein
   4280..4372    -  CDS            lacI (fragment): lac repressor; lacI; The lac repressor binds to the lac operator to inhibit transcription in E. coli. This inhibition can be relieved by adding lactose or isopropyl-β-D-thiogalactopyranoside (IPTG).
   4555..5143    -  rep_origin     ori: high-copy-number ColE1/pMB1/pBR322/pUC origin of replication
   5314..6174    -  CDS            AmpR: β-lactamase; bla; confers resistance to ampicillin, carbenicillin, and related antibiotics
   6175..6279    -  promoter       AmpR promoter: bla
