>Addgene plasmid #176946 | NDUFV3_pcDNA6.2/EmGFP-Bsd | addgene full sequence | sequence record 349426 | Addgene NGS Result
GACATTGATTATTGACTAGTTATTAATAGTAATCAATTACGGGGTCATTAGTTCATAGCCCATATATGGA
GTTCCGCGTTACATAACTTACGGTAAATGGCCCGCCTGGCTGACCGCCCAACGACCCCCGCCCATTGACG
TCAATAATGACGTATGTTCCCATAGTAACGCCAATAGGGACTTTCCATTGACGTCAATGGGTGGAGTATT
TACGGTAAACTGCCCACTTGGCAGTACATCAAGTGTATCATATGCCAAGTACGCCCCCTATTGACGTCAA
TGACGGTAAATGGCCCGCCTGGCATTATGCCCAGTACATGACCTTATGGGACTTTCCTACTTGGCAGTAC
ATCTACGTATTAGTCATCGCTATTACCATGGTGATGCGGTTTTGGCAGTACATCAATGGGCGTGGATAGC
GGTTTGACTCACGGGGATTTCCAAGTCTCCACCCCATTGACGTCAATGGGAGTTTGTTTTGGCACCAAAA
TCAACGGGACTTTCCAAAATGTCGTAACAACTCCGCCCCATTGACGCAAATGGGCGGTAGGCGTGTACGG
TGGGAGGTCTATATAAGCAGAGCTCTCTGGCTAACTAGAGAACCCACTGCTTACTGGCTTATCGAAATTA
ATACGACTCACTATAGGGAGACCCAAGCTGGCTAGTTAAGCTATCAACAAGTTTGTACAAAAAAGCAGGC
ACCATGGCTGCCCCGTGTTTGCTGCGGCAAGGACGAGCCGGGGCGCTGAAGACTATGCTCCAGGAAGCCC
AGGTGTTTCGAGGACTTGCTTCTACGGTTTCTTTGTCTGCGGAATCAGGGAAGAGTGAAAAGGGTCAGCC
ACAGAATTCCAAGAAGCAAAGTCCACCAAAAAAGCCAGCCCCAGTGCCTGCTGAGCCGTTTGAC
[117 nt withheld, positions 905-1021]
CGACACTAGAACCCAGCTTTCTTGTACAAAGTGGTTGATCTAGAGGGCCCGCGGTTCGAAGGTAAGCCTA
TCCCTAACCCTCTCCTCGGTCTCGATTCTACGCGTACCGGTTAGTAATGAGTTTAAACGGGGGAGGCTAA
CTGAAACACGGAAGGAGACAATACCGGAAGGAACCCGCGCTATGACGGCAATAAAAAGACAGAATAAAAC
GCACGGGTGTTGGGTCGTTTGTTCATAAACGCGGGGTTCGGTCCCAGGGCTGGCACTCTGTCGATACCCC
ACCGAGACCCCATTGGGGCCAATACGCCCGCGTTTCTTCCTTTTCCCCACCCCACCCCCCAAGTTCGGGT
GAAGGCCCAGGGCTCGCAGCCAACGTCGGGGCGGCAGGCCCTGCCATAGCAGATCTGCGCAGCTGGGGCT
CTAGGGGGTATCCCC
[124 nt withheld, positions 1457-1580]
C
[91 nt withheld, positions 1582-1672]
A
[49 nt withheld, positions 1674-1722]
CCTTTGACGTTGGAGTCCACGTTCTTT
[37 nt withheld, positions 1750-1786]
ACCCTATCTCGGTCTATTCTTTTGATTTATAAGGGATTTTGCCGATTTCGGCCTATTGGTTAAAAAATGA
GCTGATTTAACAAAAATTTAACGCGAATTATCCTCGAGCTACCGGGTAGGGGAGGCGCTTTTCCCAAGGC
AGTCTGGAGCATGCGCTTTAGCAGCCCCGCTGGGCACTTGGCGCTACACAAGTGGCCTCTGGCCTCGCAC
ACATTCCACATCCACCGGTAGGCGCCAACCGGCTCCGTTCTTTGGTGGCCCCTTCGCGCCACCTTCTACT
CCTCCCCTAGTCAGGAAGTTCCCCCCCGCCCCGCAGCTCGCGTCGTGCAGGACGTGACAAATGGAAGTAG
CACGTCTCACTAGTCTCGTGCAGATGGACAGCACCGCTGAGCAATGGAAGCGGGTAGGCCTTTGGGGCAG
CGGCCAATAGCAGCTTTGCTCCTTCGCTTTCTGGGCTCAGAGGCTGGGAAGGGGTGGGTCCGGGGGCGGG
CTCAGGGGCGGGCTCAGGGGCGGGGCGGGCGCCCGAAGGTCCTCCGGAGGCCCGGCATTCTGCACGCTTC
AAAAGCGCACGTCTGCCGCGCTGTTCTCCTCTTCCTCATCTCCGGGCCTTTCGACTCTAGACACGTGTTG
ACAATTAATCATCGGCATAGTATATCGGCATAGTATAATACGACAAGGTGAGGAACTAAACCATGGTGAG
CAAGGGCGAGGAGCTGTTCACCGGGGTGGTGCCCATCCTGGTCGAGCTGGACGGCGACGTAAACGGCCAC
AAGTTCAGCGTGTCCGGCGAGGGCGAGGGCGATGCCACCTACGGCAAGCTGACCCTGAAGTTCATCTGCA
CCACCGGCAAGCTGCCCGTGCCCTGGCCCACCCTCGTGACCACCTTCACCTACGGCGTGCAGTGCTTCGC
CCGCTACCCCGACCACATGAAGCAGCACGACTTCTTCAAGTCCGCCATGCCCGAAGGCTACGTCCAGGAG
CGCACCATCTTCTTCAAGGACGACGGCAACTACAAGACCCGCGCCGAGGTGAAGTTCGAGGGCGACACCC
TGGTGAACCGCATCGAGCTGAAGGGCATCGACTTCAAGGAGGACGGCAACATCCTGGGGCACAAGCTGGA
GTACAACTACAACAGCCACAAGGTCTATATCACCGCCGACAAGCAGAAGAACGGCATCAAGGTGAACTTC
AAGACCCGCCACAACATCGAGGACGGCAGCGTGCAGCTCGCCGACCACTACCAGCAGAACACCCCCATCG
GCGACGGCCCCGTGCTGCTGCCCGACAACCACTACCTGAGCACCCAGTCCGCCCTGAGCAAAGACCCCAA
CGAGAAGCGCGATCACATGGTCCTGCTGGAGTTCGTGACCGCCGCCGGGATCACTCTCGGCATGGACGAG
CTGTACAAGGCCAAGCCTTTGTCTCAAGAAGAATCCACCCTCATTGAAAGAGCAACGGCTACAATCAACA
GCATCCCCATCTCTGAAGACTACAGCGTCGCCAGCGCAGCTCTCTCTAGCGACGGCCGCATCTTCACTGG
TGTCAATGTATATCATTTTACTGGGGGACCTTGTGCAGAACTCGTGGTGCTGGGCACTGCTGCTGCTGCG
GCAGCTGGCAACCTGACTTGTATCGTCGCGATCGGAAATGAGAACAGGGGCATCTTGAGCCCCTGCGGAC
GGTGCCGACAGGTGCTTCTCGATCTGCATCCTGGGATCAAAGCCATAGTGAAGGACAGTGATGGACAGCC
GACGGCAGTTGGGATTCGTGAATTGCTGCCCTCTGGTTATGTGTGGGAGGGCTAAGCACTTCGTGGCCGA
GGAGCAGGACTGACACGTGCTACGAGATTTCGATTCCACCGCCGCCTTCTATGAAAGGTTGGGCTTCGGA
ATCGTTTTCCGGGACGCCGGCTGGATGATCCTCCAGCGCGGGGATCTCATGCTGGAGTTCTTCGCCCACC
CCAACTTGTTTATTGCAGCTTATAATGGTTACAAATAAAGCAATAGCATCACAAATTTCACAAATAAAGC
ATTTTTTTCACTGCATTCTAGTTGTGGTTTGTCCAAACTCATCAATGTATCTTATCATGTCTGTATACCG
TCGACCTCTAGCTAGAGCTTGGCGTAATCATGGTCATAGCTGTTTCCTGTGTGAAATTGTTATCCGCTCA
CAATTCCACACAACATACGAGCCGGAAGCATAAAGTGTAAAGCCTGGGGTGCCTAATGAGTGAGCTAACT
CACATTAATTGCGTTGCGCTCACTGCCCGCTTTCCAGTCGGGAAACCTGTCGTGCCAGCTGCATTAATGA
ATCGGCCAACGCGCGGGGAGAGGCGGTTTGCGTATTGGGCGCTCTTCCGCTTCCTCGCTCACTGACTCGC
TGCGCTCGGTCGTTCGGCTGCGGCGAGCGGTATCAGCTCACTCAAAGGCGGTAATACGGTTATCCACAGA
ATCAGGGGATAACGCAGGAAAGAACATGTGAGCAAAAGGCCAGCAAAAGGCCAGGAACCGTAAAAAGGCC
GCGTTGCTGGCGTTTTTCCATAGGCTCCGCCCCCCTGACGAGCATCACAAAAATCGACGCTCAAGTCAGA
GGTGGCGAAACCCGACAGGACTATAAAGATACCAGGCGTTTCCCCCTGGAAGCTCCCTCGTGCGCTCTCC
TGTTCCGACCCTGCCGCTTACCGGATACCTGTCCGCCTTTCTCCCTTCGGGAAGCGTGGCGCTTTCTCAT
AGCTCACGCTGTAGGTATCTCAGTTCGGTGTAGGTCGTTCGCTCCAAGCTGGGCTGTGTGCACGAACCCC
CCGTTCAGCCCGACCGCTGCGCCTTATCCGGTAACTATCGTCTTGAGTCCAACCCGGTAAGACACGACTT
ATCGCCACTGGCAGCAGCCACTGGTAACAGGATTAGCAGAGCGAGGTATGTAGGCGGTGCTACAGAGTTC
TTGAAGTGGTGGCCTAACTACGGCTACACTAGAAGAACAGTATTTGGTATCTGCGCTCTGCTGAAGCCAG
TTACCTTCGGAAAAAGAGTTGGTAGCTCTTGATCCGGCAAACAAACCACCGCTGGTAGCGGTGGTTTTTT
TGTTTGCAAGCAGCAGATTACGCGCAGAAAAAAAGGATCTCAAGAAGATCCTTTGATCTTTTCTACGGGG
TCTGACGCTCAGTGGAACGAAAACTCACGTTAAGGGATTTTGGTCATGAGATTATCAAAAAGGATCTTCA
CCTAGATCCTTTTAAATTAAAAATGAAGTTTTAAATCAATCTAAAGTATATATGAGTAAACTTGGTCTGA
CAGTTACCAATGCTTAATCAGTGAGGCACCTATCTCAGCGATCTGTCTATTTCGTTCATCCATAGTTGCC
TGACTCCCCGTCGTGTAGATAACTACGATACGGGAGGGCTTACCATCTGGCCCCAGTGCTGCAATGATAC
CGCGAGACCCACGCTCACCGGCTCCAGATTTATCAGCAATAAACCAGCCAGCCGGAAGGGCCGAGCGCAG
AAGTGGTCCTGCAACTTTATCCGCCTCCATCCAGTCTATTAATTGTTGCCGGGAAGCTAGAGTAAGTAGT
TCGCCAGTTAATAGTTTGCGCAACGTTGTTGCCATTGCTACAGGCATCGTGGTGTCACGCTCGTCGTTTG
GTATGGCTTCATTCAGCTTCGGTTCCCAACGATCAAGGCGAGTTACATGATCCCCCATGTTGTGCAAAAA
AGCGGTTAGCTCCTTCGGTCCTCCGATCGTTGTCAGAAGTAAGTTGGCCGCAGTGTTATCACTCATGGTT
ATGGCAGCACTGCATAATTCTCTTACTGTCATGCCATCCGTAAGATGCTTTTCTGTGACTGGTGAGTACT
CAACCAAGTCATTCTGAGAATAGTGTATGCGGCGACCGAGTTGCTCTTGCCCGGCGTCAATACGGGATAA
TACCGCGCCACATAGCAGAACTTTAAAAGTGCTCATCATTGGAAAACGTTCTTCGGGGCGAAAACTCTCA
AGGATCTTACCGCTGTTGAGATCCAGTTCGATGTAACCCACTCGTGCACCCAACTGATCTTCAGCATCTT
TTACTTTCACCAGCGTTTCTGGGTGAGCAAAAACAGGAAGGCAAAATGCCGCAAAAAAGGGAATAAGGGC
GACACGGAAATGTTGAATACTCATACTCTTCCTTTTTCAATATTATTGAAGCATTTATCAGGGTTATTGT
CTCATGAGCGGATACATATTTGAATGTATTTAGAAAAATAAACAAATAGGGGTTCCGCGCACATTTCCCC
GAAAAGTGCCACCTGACGTCGACGGATCGGGAGATCTCCCGATCCCCTATGGTGCACTCTCAGTACAATC
TGCTCTGATGCCGCATAGTTAAGCCAGTATCTGCTCCCTGCTTGTGTGTTGGAGGTCGCTGAGTAGTGCG
CGAGCAAAATTTAAGCTACAACAAGGCAAGGCTTGACCGACAATTGCATGAAGAATCTGCTTAGGGTTAG
GCGTTTTGCGCTGCTTCGCGATGTACGGGCCAGATATACGCGTT
Features (pLannotate 1.2.2; 26 found; start..end, strand, type, name):
      1..380     +  enhancer       CMV enhancer: human cytomegalovirus immediate early enhancer
    381..584     +  promoter       CMV promoter: human cytomegalovirus (CMV) immediate early promoter
    580..613     +  LTR            5' LTR (truncated) (fragment): truncated 5' long terminal repeat (LTR) from HIV-1
    629..647     +  promoter       T7 promoter: promoter for bacteriophage T7 RNA polymerase
    678..698     +  protein_bind   attB1: mutant version of attB; core recombination site for the Gateway® BP reaction BP Clonase™
    704..1027    +  CDS            NDUFV3 (sequence partly withheld): NDUV3_HUMAN - Experimental evidence at protein level: Swiss-Prot protein existence level 1. Accessory subunit of the mitochondrial membrane respiratory chain NADH dehydrogenase (Complex I), that is believed not to be involved in catalysis. Complex I functions in the transfer of electrons from NADH to the respiratory chain. The immediate electron acceptor for the enzyme is believed to be ubiquinone. May be the terminally assembled subunit of Complex I. From Homo sapiens (Human).
   1032..1056    -  protein_bind   attB2: mutant version of attB; recombination site for the Gateway® BP reaction BP Clonase™
   1082..1123    +  CDS            V5 tag: epitope tag from simian virus 5
   1207..1255    +  polyA_signal   HSV TK poly(A) signal: herpes simplex virus thymidine kinase polyadenylation signal (Cole and Stacy, 1985)
   1346..1362    -  polyA_signal   bGH poly(A) signal (fragment): bovine growth hormone polyadenylation signal
   1457..1885    +  rep_origin     f1 ori (sequence partly withheld): f1 bacteriophage origin of replication; arrow indicates direction of (+) strand synthesis
   1900..2399    +  promoter       PGK promoter: mouse phosphoglycerate kinase 1 promoter
   2413..2460    +  promoter       EM7 promoter: synthetic bacterial promoter&nbsp
   2479..3195    +  CDS            Emerald: Emerald is a basic (constitutively fluorescent) green fluorescent protein published in 1998, derived from Aequorea victoria. It is reported to be a very rapidly-maturing weak dimer.
   3195..3591    +  CDS            BSD (fragment): blasticidin S deaminase; Aspergillus terreus BSD; confers resistance to blasticidin
   3592..3619    +  CDS            BleoR (fragment): antibiotic-binding protein; Sh ble from Streptoalloteichus hindustanus; confers resistance to bleomycin, phleomycin, and Zeocin™
   3629..3754    +  CDS            ble (fragment): BLE_KLEPN - Experimental evidence at protein level: Swiss-Prot protein existence level 1. Binding protein with a strong affinity to the bleomycin family of antibiotics. Binds to CL990; an antimitotic-antibiotic compound. From Klebsiella pneumoniae.
   3749..3870    +  polyA_signal   SV40 poly(A) signal: SV40 polyadenylation signal
   3943..3959    -  protein_bind   lac operator: The lac repressor binds to the lac operator to inhibit transcription in E. coli. This inhibition can be relieved by adding lactose or isopropyl-β-D-thiogalactopyranoside (IPTG). lac repressor encoded by lacI
   3967..3997    -  promoter       lac promoter: promoter for the E. coli lac operon
   4012..4033    -  protein_bind   CAP binding site: CAP binding activates transcription in the presence of cAMP. E. coli catabolite activator protein
   4046..4138    -  CDS            lacI (fragment): lac repressor; lacI; The lac repressor binds to the lac operator to inhibit transcription in E. coli. This inhibition can be relieved by adding lactose or isopropyl-β-D-thiogalactopyranoside (IPTG).
   4321..4909    -  rep_origin     ori: high-copy-number ColE1/pMB1/pBR322/pUC origin of replication
   5080..5940    -  CDS            AmpR: β-lactamase; bla; confers resistance to ampicillin, carbenicillin, and related antibiotics
   5941..6045    -  promoter       AmpR promoter: bla
   6104..6156    -  misc_feature   bom (fragment): basis of mobility region from pBR322
