[The description below was written by a language model from this plasmid's Addgene catalogue record and pLannotate feature annotations shown in this document.]
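Description:
NDUFV3_pcDNA6.2/EmGFP-Bsd is a 6.3 kb mammalian expression plasmid made by Gateway recombination of the human NDUFV3 open reading frame into the commercial pcDNA6.2/EmGFP-Bsd/V5-DEST destination vector. It is maintained in E. coli through a high-copy ColE1/pUC-type origin with ampicillin selection (β-lactamase under its own promoter), and it also carries an f1 origin for single-stranded DNA production. The two annotated sequence records, one from the depositor and one from repository sequencing, have the same length and the same feature set. They differ only in where numbering starts.

The payload is a short (about 0.33 kb) NDUFV3 coding sequence, which encodes an accessory subunit of mitochondrial respiratory Complex I. It is flanked by attB1 and attB2 sites and driven by the CMV immediate-early enhancer/promoter, with a T7 promoter just upstream. A V5 epitope tag lies downstream of attB2, followed by an HSV TK polyadenylation signal. The record does not state whether the insert keeps its stop codon, so it is unclear whether the V5 tag is fused to the protein. A second, independent cassette uses the mouse PGK promoter, with a bacterial EM7 promoter alongside it, to express Emerald GFP fused to blasticidin S deaminase, terminated by an SV40 poly(A) signal. This fusion lets transfected cells be identified by green fluorescence and selected with blasticidin. The short HIV LTR, bleomycin-resistance, lacI and bGH poly(A) fragments in the tables look like backbone remnants or annotation artefacts rather than functional parts.

The plasmid belongs to a set of chromosome 21 gene overexpression constructs used to screen for modulators of Sonic hedgehog signalling relevant to Down syndrome.
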