Addgene plasmid #176946: NDUFV3_pcDNA6.2/EmGFP-Bsd
Purpose: Mammalian expression vector encoding NDUFV3 and EmGFP-Bsd
Depositing lab: Roger Reeves. Publication: Overexpression screen of chromosome 21 genes reveals modulators of Sonic hedgehog signaling relevant to Down syndrome. Moyer AJ, Fernandez FX, Li Y, Klinedinst DK, Florea LD, Kazuki Y, Oshimura M, Reeves RH. Dis Model Mech. 2023 Apr 1;16(4):dmm049712. doi: 10.1242/dmm.049712. Epub 2023 Apr 13. PubMed 36995257.
Backbone
  Vector backbone: pcDNA6.2/EmGFP-Bsd/V5-DEST
  Backbone manufacturer: Invitrogen (V36620)
  Backbone size w/o insert (bp): 5983
  Vector type: Mammalian Expression
  Selectable markers: EmGFP fused to Blasticidin (bsd)-resistance marker
Growth in bacteria
  Bacterial resistance: Ampicillin, 100 μg/mL
  Growth temperature: 37°C
  Growth strain: DH5alpha
  Copy number: High Copy
Gene/Insert
  Gene/Insert name: NDUFV3 (alt names: CI-10k; CI-9KD)
  Species: H. sapiens (human)
  Insert size (bp): 327
  Entrez Gene: NDUFV3 (a.k.a. CI-10k, CI-9KD)
  Promoter: CMV
  Cloning method: Gateway Cloning
  Sequencing primers: 5′ T7; 3′ V5 reverse
Resource information
  A portion of this plasmid was derived from a plasmid made by: Derived from Addgene #53889
Terms and licenses: Academic/Nonprofit Terms; Industry Terms: Not Available to Industry
Depositor comments: NDUFV3 (NM_001001503) expressed under the control of CMV promoter and EmGFP-Bsd under the control of PGK
How to cite: NDUFV3_pcDNA6.2/EmGFP-Bsd was a gift from Roger Reeves (Addgene plasmid # 176946 ; http://n2t.net/addgene:176946 ; RRID:Addgene_176946)
